>Addgene plasmid #212473 | pTwist-SARS-CoV-2 Spike-deltaC18 Q493R (CGA) | addgene full sequence | sequence record 432799 | Addgene NGS Result
ATGTTTGTGTTCCTCGTTCTCCTGCCCCTCGTTTCTTCCCAATGCGTGAACCTCACAACTAGAACGCAGC
TCCCACCCGCTTACACGAACTCTTTTACTCGTGGAGTATACTATCCCGATAAAGTCTTTAGGTCCAGTGT
CCTTCATTCTACTCAAGACCTTTTCCTGCCATTCTTCTCAAATGTCACCTGGTTCCATGCTATCCACGTT
TCTGGCACCAACGGAACTAAACGATTTGATAATCCCGTCTTGCCATTTAACGATGGCGTATACTTTGCCT
CAACGGAGAAGTCCAACATTATCCGGGGATGGATATTTGGCACCACCCTGGACTCCAAGACACAGTCTCT
CCTCATTGTGAACAACGCCACCAATGTCGTCATCAAAGTCTGTGAATTTCAATTTTGTAACGATCCCTTT
CTCGGGGTTTATTATCATAAGAATAACAAGTCTTGGATGGAGTCAGAGTTCCGCGTTTACAGTTCCGCTA
ACAACTGTACTTTTGAGTACGTTTCCCAACCATTTCTCATGGATCTTGAAGGGAAGCAAGGCAACTTCAA
GAATCTCCGCGAATTTGTGTTTAAGAATATAGACGGCTACTTCAAAATTTATAGCAAGCATACCCCGATA
AATCTGGTTCGGGATCTCCCTCAAGGCTTCTCCGCGTTGGAACCCCTCGTGGACTTGCCGATTGGCATCA
ACATCACCCGGTTCCAAACCCTTCTTGCCCTTCATCGAAGCTACCTCACGCCTGGCGACAGTAGTAGTGG
TTGGACAGCGGGCGCAGCAGCCTACTATGTGGGATATTTGCAACCACGCACCTTTCTTCTCAAATATAAC
GAAAACGGAACAATTACCGATGCCGTAGACTGTGCCCTCGATCCCCTGTCCGAAACTAAATGCACACTCA
AGTCCTTCACAGTTGAGAAAGGCATATACCAAACCAGTAACTTCCGCGTCCAACCCACCGAATCCATTGT
TCGATTCCCTAACATCACCAATTTGTGTCCTTTCGGTGAAGTATTTAATGCCACTCGATTTGCATCAGTT
TATGCCTGGAATCGCAAGCGAATATCAAATTGTGTTGCAGATTATAGTGTCCTGTATAATAGCGCATCAT
TCAGCACTTTTAAGTGTTATGGGGTCAGCCCTACGAAATTGAATGACTTGTGTTTTACCAACGTTTACGC
AGATTCTTTCGTCATACGCGGCGACGAAGTCCGACAGATTGCACCGGGGCAAACCGGAAAGATAGCAGAC
TATAATTATAAGTTGCCGGATGACTTCACCGGCTGCGTTATAGCATGGAACTCCAATAATCTCGATTCAA
AAGTCGGCGGCAACTATAATTATCTTTACCGCCTGTTTCGCAAGTCAAATCTGAAGCCCTTTGAACGTGA
CATCTCCACCGAAATTTATCAAGCTGGCAGCACCCCATGTAATGGAGTGGAAGGGTTTAACTGTTATTTT
CCCCTTCGATCATACGGATTTCAACCAACAAATGGGGTGGGCTATCAACCATATCGGGTGGTAGTCTTGA
GCTTTGAGCTGCTCCACGCACCGGCTACAGTTTGCGGACCGAAGAAAAGCACTAACCTGGTGAAGAATAA
ATGTGTGAACTTCAACTTTAATGGGCTCACCGGAACAGGGGTGCTGACAGAATCAAACAAGAAATTTCTC
CCTTTTCAACAATTTGGTAGAGACATTGCCGATACCACAGATGCCGTCCGCGATCCGCAAACACTGGAAA
TCCTCGATATAACACCCTGTAGCTTCGGCGGGGTCAGCGTGATAACTCCCGGAACGAACACATCCAACCA
AGTGGCTGTCCTGTATCAAGATGTCAACTGTACCGAAGTCCCTGTGGCGATACACGCCGACCAACTGACA
CCCACCTGGAGAGTCTACTCAACAGGTTCCAATGTCTTTCAAACTAGAGCGGGTTGTCTCATTGGCGCTG
AGCATGTCAATAATTCATACGAATGTGATATTCCTATTGGGGCAGGAATCTGTGCGTCTTATCAAACTCA
AACGAACTCACCACGGCGCGCTCGCTCAGTAGCCAGCCAGTCCATAATCGCCTATACCATGAGTCTCGGG
GCTGAGAACTCCGTGGCTTATTCAAACAATTCCATCGCAATCCCAACTAACTTTACCATTAGCGTTACCA
CGGAAATCTTGCCCGTCAGCATGACTAAGACGAGCGTAGACTGTACGATGTATATCTGTGGGGATTCCAC
CGAGTGTAGCAACCTCTTGCTTCAATACGGGTCTTTCTGTACTCAACTCAACCGAGCATTGACCGGAATT
GCGGTCGAACAAGACAAGAATACCCAAGAGGTGTTCGCACAAGTAAAGCAAATATACAAAACGCCGCCAA
TCAAAGATTTTGGCGGGTTTAATTTTAGCCAAATACTGCCAGACCCATCTAAGCCTTCAAAACGCAGCTT
TATCGAGGATCTGCTGTTCAACAAAGTTACGTTGGCTGACGCGGGTTTCATTAAGCAGTATGGGGATTGT
TTGGGAGACATTGCGGCCCGCGACCTTATCTGTGCTCAAAAATTCAATGGGTTGACAGTTCTGCCCCCTC
TGCTCACTGATGAGATGATTGCACAGTATACATCAGCATTGTTGGCAGGAACCATTACATCCGGCTGGAC
TTTTGGCGCGGGTGCGGCCCTTCAAATACCTTTCGCTATGCAAATGGCTTACAGATTCAATGGGATTGGT
GTCACGCAAAATGTATTGTATGAAAATCAGAAGCTGATCGCTAATCAATTTAACAGCGCGATTGGCAAGA
TCCAAGATTCACTGTCAAGCACAGCGTCCGCCCTCGGCAAACTCCAAGATGTTGTGAATCAAAACGCCCA
GGCCCTGAATACCCTCGTGAAGCAACTGAGTTCTAACTTCGGCGCAATCTCCAGCGTCCTCAACGACATA
TTGTCCAGACTTGATAAGGTGGAAGCCGAGGTGCAAATTGATCGGCTCATCACAGGCAGGCTCCAGTCAC
TCCAAACTTATGTGACACAACAGTTGATCCGGGCTGCTGAGATACGAGCAAGCGCCAACCTGGCCGCCAC
TAAAATGTCAGAGTGCGTGCTCGGGCAGTCCAAACGGGTTGACTTTTGTGGCAAGGGCTATCACTTGATG
TCCTTCCCCCAATCCGCCCCACATGGAGTGGTCTTTCTCCACGTCACTTATGTCCCTGCTCAAGAGAAGA
ACTTTACGACAGCTCCAGCAATCTGTCACGATGGCAAAGCGCACTTTCCCAGGGAAGGCGTTTTCGTCAG
TAATGGCACGCATTGGTTTGTGACCCAAAGGAATTTCTATGAACCCCAAATCATAACCACTGACAATACA
TTTGTCTCAGGCAACTGTGATGTGGTCATTGGGATCGTGAACAACACGGTATATGATCCCCTGCAACCCG
AGTTGGATAGCTTCAAAGAGGAATTGGATAAATACTTTAAGAATCATACTTCACCCGATGTTGATCTCGG
GGACATATCAGGAATAAATGCAAGTGTCGTCAACATTCAGAAAGAGATTGATCGCCTTAATGAGGTCGCC
AAGAACTTGAATGAATCTTTGATCGACTTGCAAGAACTGGGCAAATACGAACAATATATTAAATGGCCCT
GGTACATTTGGTTGGGCTTTATCGCCGGACTTATAGCTATCGTTATGGTCACAATTATGTTGTGCTGTAT
GACTAGCTGTTGTTCCTGCTTGAAAGGATGTTGCAGTTGCGGATCTTGTTGTAAATAAAGGATCCTCTAG
AAGTTGTCTCCTCCTGCACTGACTGACTGATACAATCGATTTCTGGATCCGCAGGCCTAATCAACCTCTG
GATTACAAAATTTGTGAAAGATTGACTGGTATTCTTAACTATGTTGCTCCTTTTACGCTATGTGGATACG
CTGCTTTAATGCCTTTGTATCATGCTATTGCTTCCCGTATGGCTTTCATTTTCTCCTCCTTGTATAAATC
CTGGTTGCTGTCTCTTTATGAGGAGTTGTGGCCCGTTGTCAGGCAACGTGGCGTGGTGTGCACTGTGTTT
GCTGACGCAACCCCCACTGGTTGGGGCATTGCCACCACCTGTCAGCTCCTTTCCGGGACTTTCGCTTTCC
CCCTCCCTATTGCCACGGCGGAACTCATCGCCGCCTGCCTTGCCCGCTGCTGGACAGGGGCTCGGCTGTT
GGGCACTGACAATTCCGTGGTGTTGTCGGGGAAGCTGACGTCCTTTCCATGGCTGCTCGCCTGTGTTGCC
ACCTGGATTCTGCGCGGGACGTCCTTCTGCTACGTCCCTTCGGCCCTCAATCCAGCGGACCTTCCTTCCC
GCGGCCTGCTGCCGGCTCTGCGGCCTCTTCCGCGTCTTCGCCTTCGCCCTCAGACGAGTCGGATCTCCCT
TTGGGCCGCCTCCCCGCCTGTCTAGCTTGACTGACTGAGATACAGCGTACCTTCAGCTCACAGACATGAT
AAGATACATTGATGAGTTTGGACAAACCACAACTAGAATGCAGTGAAAAAAATGCTTTATTTGTGAAATT
TGTGATGCTATTGCTTTATTTGTAACCATTATAAGCTGCAATAAACAAGTTAACAACAACAATTGCATTC
ATTTTATGTTTCAGGTTCAGGGGGAGGTGTGGGAGGTTTTTTAAAGCAAGTAAAACCTCTACAAATGTGG
TATTGGCCCATCTCTATCGGTATCGTAGCATAACCCCTTGGGGCCTCTAAACGGGTCTTGAGGGGTTTTT
TGTGCCCCTCGGGCCGGATTGCTATCTACCGGCATTGGCGCAGAAAAAAATGCCTGATGCGACGCTGCGC
GTCTTATACTCCCACATATGCCAGATTCAGCAACGGATACGGCTTCCCCAACTTGCCCACTTCCATACGT
GTCCTCCTTACCAGAAATTTATCCTTAAGGTCGTCAGCTATCCTGCAGGCGATCTCTCGATTTCGATCAA
GACATTCCTTTAATGGTCTTTTCTGGACACCACTAGGGGTCAGAAGTAGTTCATCAAACTTTCTTCCCTC
CCTAATCTCATTGGTTACCTTGGGCTATCGAAACTTAATTAAGCGATCTGCATCTCAATTAGTCAGCAAC
CATAGTCCCGCCCCTAACTCCGCCCATCCCGCCCCTAACTCCGCCCAGTTCCGCCCATTCTCCGCCCCAT
CGCTGACTAATTTTTTTTATTTATGCAGAGGCCGAGGCCGCCTCGGCCTCTGAGCTATTCCAGAAGTAGT
GAGGAGGCTTTTTTGGAGGCCTAGGCTTTTGCAAAGGAGGTAGCCAACATGATTGAACAAGATGGATTGC
ACGCAGGTTCTCCCGCCGCTTGGGTGGAGAGGCTATTCGGCTATGACTGGGCACAACAGACAATCGGCTG
CTCTGATGCCGCCGTGTTCCGGCTGTCAGCGCAGGGGCGCCCGGTTCTTTTTGTCAAGACCGACCTGTCC
GGTGCCCTGAATGAACTCCAGGACGAGGCAGCGCGGCTATCGTGGCTGGCCACGACGGGCGTTCCTTGCG
CAGCTGTGCTCGACGTTGTCACTGAAGCGGGAAGGGACTGGCTGCTATTGGGCGAAGTGCCGGGGCAGGA
TCTCCTGTCATCTCACCTTGCTCCTGCCGAGAAAGTATCCATCATGGCTGATGCAATGCGGCGGCTGCAT
ACGCTTGATCCGGCTACCTGCCCATTCGACCACCAAGCGAAACATCGCATCGAGCGAGCACGTACTCGGA
TGGAAGCCGGTCTTGTCGATCAGGATGATCTGGACGAAGAGCATCAGGGGCTCGCGCCAGCCGAACTGTT
CGCCAGGCTCAAGGCGCGGATGCCCGACGGCGAGGATCTCGTCGTGACCCACGGCGATGCCTGCTTGCCG
AATATCATGGTGGAAAATGGCCGCTTTTCTGGATTCATCGACTGTGGCCGGCTGGGTGTGGCGGACCGCT
ATCAGGACATAGCGTTGGCTACCCGTGATATTGCTGAAGAGCTTGGCGGCGAATGGGCTGACCGCTTCCT
CGTGCTTTACGGTATCGCCGCTCCCGATTCGCAGCGCATCGCCTTCTATCGCCTTCTTGACGAGTTCTTC
TAGTATGTAAGCCCTGTGCCTTCTAGTTGCCAGCCATCTGTTGTTTGCCCCTCCCCCGTGCCTTCCTTGA
CCCTGGAAGGTGCCACTCCCACTGTCCTTTCCTAATAAAATGAGGAAATTGCATCGCATTGTCTGAGTAG
GTGTCATTCTATTCTGGGGGGTGGGGTGGGGCAGGACAGCAAGGGGGAGGATTGGGAAGACAATAGCAGG
CATGCTGGGGATGCGGTGGGCTCTATGGTTAATTAACCAGTCAAGTCAGCTACTTGGCGAGATCGACTTG
TCTGGGTTTCGACTACGCTCAGAATTGCGTCAGTCAAGTTCGATCTGGTCCTTGCTATTGCACCCGTTCT
CCGATTACGAGTTTCATTTAAATCATGTGAGCAAAAGGCCAGCAAAAGGCCAGGAACCGTAAAAAGGCCG
CGTTGCTGGCGTTTTTCCATAGGCTCCGCCCCCCTGACGAGCATCACAAAAATCGACGCTCAAGTCAGAG
GTGGCGAAACCCGACAGGACTATAAAGATACCAGGCGTTTCCCCCTGGAAGCTCCCTCGTGCGCTCTCCT
GTTCCGACCCTGCCGCTTACCGGATACCTGTCCGCCTTTCTCCCTTCGGGAAGCGTGGCGCTTTCTCATA
GCTCACGCTGTAGGTATCTCAGTTCGGTGTAGGTCGTTCGCTCCAAGCTGGGCTGTGTGCACGAACCCCC
CGTTCAGCCCGACCGCTGCGCCTTATCCGGTAACTATCGTCTTGAGTCCAACCCGGTAAGACACGACTTA
TCGCCACTGGCAGCAGCCACTGGTAACAGGATTAGCAGAGCGAGGTATGTAGGCGGTGCTACAGAGTTCT
TGAAGTGGTGGCCTAACTACGGCTACACTAGAAGAACAGTATTTGGTATCTGCGCTCTGCTGAAGCCAGT
TACCTTCGGAAAAAGAGTTGGTAGCTCTTGATCCGGCAAACAAACCACCGCTGGTAGCGGTGGTTTTTTT
GTTTGCAAGCAGCAGATTACGCGCAGAAAAAAAGGATCTCAAGAAGATCCTTTGATCTTTTCTACGGGGT
CTGACGCTCAGTGGAACGAAAACTCACGTTAAGGGATTTTGGTCATGAGATTATCAAAAAGGATCTTCAC
CTAGATCCTTTTAAATTAAAAATGAAGTTTTAAATCAATCTAAAGTATATATGAGTAAACTTGGTCTGAC
AGTTACCAATGCTTAATCAGTGAGGCACCTATCTCAGCGATCTGTCTATTTCGTTCATCCATAGTTGCAT
TTAAATTTCCGAACTCTCCAAGGCCCTCGTCGGAAAATCTTCAAACCTTTCGTCCGATCCATCTTGCAGG
CTACCTCTCGAACGAACTATCGCAAGTCTCTTGGCCGGCCTTGCGCCTTGGCTATTGCTTGGCAGCGCCT
ATCGCCAGGTATTACTCCAATCCCGAATATCCGAGATCGGGATCACCCGAGAGAAGTTCAACCTACATCC
TCAATCCCGATCTATCCGAGATCCGAGGAATATCGAAATCGGGGCGCGCCTGGTGTACCGAGAACGATCC
TCTCAGTGCGAGTCTCGACGATCCATATCGTTGCTTGGCAGTCAGCCAGTCGGAATCCAGCTTGGGACCC
AGGAAGTCCAATCGTCAGATATTGTACTCAAGCCTGGTCACGGCAGCGTACCGATCTGTTTAAACCTAGA
TATTGATAGTCTGATCGGTCAACGTATAATCGAGTCCTAGCTTTTGCAAACATCTATCAAGAGACAGGAT
CAGCAGGAGGCTTTCGCATGAGTATTCAACATTTCCGTGTCGCCCTTATTCCCTTTTTTGCGGCATTTTG
CCTTCCTGTTTTTGCTCACCCAGAAACGCTGGTGAAAGTAAAAGATGCTGAAGATCAGTTGGGTGCGCGA
GTGGGTTACATCGAACTGGATCTCAACAGCGGTAAGATCCTTGAGAGTTTTCGCCCCGAAGAACGCTTTC
CAATGATGAGCACTTTTAAAGTTCTGCTATGTGGCGCGGTATTATCCCGTATTGACGCCGGGCAAGAGCA
ACTCGGTCGCCGCATACACTATTCTCAGAATGACTTGGTTGAGTATTCACCAGTCACAGAAAAGCATCTT
ACGGATGGCATGACAGTAAGAGAATTATGCAGTGCTGCCATAACCATGAGTGATAACACTGCGGCCAACT
TACTTCTGACAACGATTGGAGGACCGAAGGAGCTAACCGCTTTTTTGCACAACATGGGGGATCATGTAAC
TCGCCTTGATCGTTGGGAACCGGAGCTGAATGAAGCCATACCAAACGACGAGCGTGACACCACGATGCCT
GTAGCAATGGCAACAACCTTGCGTAAACTATTAACTGGCGAACTACTTACTCTAGCTTCCCGGCAACAGT
TGATAGACTGGATGGAGGCGGATAAAGTTGCAGGACCACTTCTGCGCTCGGCCCTTCCGGCTGGCTGGTT
TATTGCTGATAAATCTGGAGCCGGTGAGCGTGGGTCTCGCGGTATCATTGCAGCACTGGGGCCAGATGGT
AAGCCCTCCCGTATCGTAGTTATCTACACGACGGGGAGTCAGGCAACTATGGATGAACGAAATAGACAGA
TCGCTGAGATAGGTGCCTCACTGATTAAGCATTGGTAACCGATTCTAGGTGCATTGGCGCAGAAAAAAAT
GCCTGATGCGACGCTGCGCGTCTTATACTCCCACATATGCCAGATTCAGCAACGGATACGGCTTCCCCAA
CTTGCCCACTTCCATACGTGTCCTCCTTACCAGAAATTTATCCTTAAGATCCCGAATCGTTTAAACTCGA
CTCTGGCTCTATCGAATCTCCGTCGTTTCGAGCTTACGCGAACAGCCGTGGCGCTCATTTGCTCGTCGGG
CATCGAATCTCGTCAGCTATCGTCAGCTTACCTTTTTGGCAGCGATCGCGGCTCCCGACATCTTGGACCA
TTAGCTCCACAGGTATCTTCTTCCCTCTAGTGGTCATAACAGCAGCTTCAGCTACCTCTCAATTCAAAAA
ACCCCTCAAGACCCGTTTAGAGGCCCCAAGGGGTTATGCTATCAATCGTTGCGTTACACACACAAAAAAC
CAACACACATCCATCTTCGATGGATAGCGATTTTATTATCTAACTGCTGATCGAGTGTAGCCAGATCTAG
TAATCAATTACGGGGTCATTAGTTCATAGCCCATATATGGAGTTCCGCGTTACATAACTTACGGTAAATG
GCCCGCCTGGCTGACCGCCCAACGACCCCCGCCCATTGACGTCAATAATGACGTATGTTCCCATAGTAAC
GCCAATAGGGACTTTCCATTGACGTCAATGGGTGGAGTATTTACGGTAAACTGCCCACTTGGCAGTACAT
CAAGTGTATCATATGCCAAGTACGCCCCCTATTGACGTCAATGACGGTAAATGGCCCGCCTGGCATTATG
CCCAGTACATGACCTTATGGGACTTTCCTACTTGGCAGTACATCTACGTATTAGTCATCGCTATTACCAT
GCTGATGCGGTTTTGGCAGTACATCAATGGGCGTGGATAGCGGTTTGACTCACGGGGATTTCCAAGTCTC
CACCCCATTGACGTCAATGGGAGTTTGTTTTGGCACCAAAATCAACGGGACTTTCCAAAATGTCGTAACA
ACTCCGCCCCATTGACGCAAATGGGCGGTAGGCGTGTACGGTGGGAGGTCTATATAAGCAGAGCTGGTTT
AGTGAACCGTCAGATCGCCTGGAGACGCCATCCACGCTGTTTTGACCTCCATAGAAGACACCGGGACCGA
TCCAGCCTCCCCTCGAAGCTTACATGTGGTACCGAGCTCGGATCCTGAGAACTTCAGGGTGAGTCTATGG
GACCCTTGATGTTTTCTTTCCCCTTCTTTTCTATGGTTAAGTTCATGTCATAGGAAGGGGAGAAGTAACA
GGGTACACATATTGACCAAATCAGGGTAATTTTGCATTTGTAATTTTAAAAAATGCTTTCTTCTTTTAAT
ATACTTTTTTGTTTATCTTATTTCTAATACTTTCCCTAATCTCTTTCTTTCAGGGCAATAATGATACAAT
GTATCATGCCTCTTTGCACCATTCTAAAGAATAACAGTGATAATTTCTGGGTTAAGGCAATAGCAATATT
TCTGCATATAAATATTTCTGCATATAAATTGTAACTGATGTAAGAGGTTTCATATTGCTAATAGCAGCTA
CAATCCAGCTACCATTCTGCTTTTATTTTATGGTTGGGATAAGGCTGGATTATTCTGAGTCCAAGCTAGG
CCCTTTTGCTAATCATGTTCATACCTCTTATCTTCCTCCCACAGCTCCTGGGCAACGTGCTGGTCTGTGT
GCTGGCCCATCACTTTGGCAAAGGCGGCCGCC
Features (pLannotate 1.2.2; 21 found; start..end, strand, type, name):
      1..3765    +  CDS            S: SPIKE_SARS2 - Experimental evidence at protein level: Swiss-Prot protein existence level 1. [Spike glycoprotein]: May down-regulate host tetherin (BST2) by lysosomal degradation, thereby counteracting its antiviral activity. From Severe acute respiratory syndrome coronavirus 2 (2019-nCoV) (SARS-CoV-2).
   3839..4427    +  misc_feature   WPRE: woodchuck hepatitis virus posttranscriptional regulatory element
   4480..4601    -  polyA_signal   SV40 poly(A) signal: SV40 polyadenylation signal
   4624..4693    -  CDS            large T antigen (fragment): large T antigen from SV40 (simian virus 40)
   4716..4762    +  terminator     T7 terminator: transcription terminator for bacteriophage T7 RNA polymerase
   4792..4928    +  terminator     rrnG terminator: transcription terminator from the E. coli ribosomal RNA rrnG operon (Albrechtsen et al., 1991)
   4973..5044    +  misc_feature   3' β-globin insulator: insulator downstream of the human β-globin locus (Farrell et al., 2002)
   5089..5285    +  promoter       SV40 promoter: SV40 early promoter
   5299..6090    +  CDS            neo: KKA2_KLEPN - Also known as kan, nptII. Experimental evidence at protein level: Swiss-Prot protein existence level 1. Resistance to kanamycin, neomycin, paromomycin, ribostamycin, butirosin and gentamicin B. From Klebsiella pneumoniae.
   6104..6328    +  polyA_signal   bGH poly(A) signal: bovine growth hormone polyadenylation signal
   6524..7112    -  rep_origin     ori: high-copy-number ColE1/pMB1/pBR322/pUC origin of replication
   7284..7348    -  CDS            bla(M) (fragment): β-lactamase lacking the signal sequence; bla(M); allows cytosolic expression of β-lactamase
   7858..8718    +  CDS            AmpR: β-lactamase; bla; confers resistance to ampicillin, carbenicillin, and related antibiotics
   8731..8867    +  terminator     rrnG terminator: transcription terminator from the E. coli ribosomal RNA rrnG operon (Albrechtsen et al., 1991)
   9019..9090    +  misc_feature   5' β-globin insulator: insulator upstream of the human β-globin locus (Farrell et al., 2002)
   9095..9141    -  terminator     T7 terminator: transcription terminator for bacteriophage T7 RNA polymerase
   9159..9207    -  polyA_signal   poly(A) signal: synthetic polyadenylation signal
   9288..9591    +  enhancer       CMV enhancer: human cytomegalovirus immediate early enhancer
   9664..9681    -  promoter       CMV promoter (fragment): human cytomegalovirus (CMV) immediate early promoter
   9744..9795    +  promoter       CMVd2 promoter: truncated human cytomegalovirus (CMV) immediate early promoter that yields moderately reduced expression relative to the full-length promoter
   9929..10404   +  intron         β-globin intron: internally truncated intron from human β-globin
