[The description below was written by a language model from this plasmid's Addgene catalogue record and pLannotate feature annotations shown in this document.]
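Description:
pTwist-SARS-CoV-2 Spike-deltaC18 Q493R (CGA) is a mammalian expression plasmid built on the Twist pTwist-CMV-BetaGlobin-WPRE-Neo backbone. It encodes the SARS-CoV-2 spike glycoprotein carrying the single substitution Q493R. As the name indicates, the mutant codon is CGA and the protein carries an 18-residue C-terminal deletion, a truncation commonly used to improve spike incorporation into pseudotyped particles. In the roughly 10.5 kb sequenced record the spike open reading frame is annotated at 3,765 nt, consistent with a shortened cytoplasmic tail.

The catalogue lists the promoter as CAG. The feature table and the backbone name instead point to a CMV enhancer with CMV promoter elements followed by a truncated human β-globin intron upstream of the coding sequence, so the promoter designation should be treated with some caution. Downstream of spike, a WPRE enhances transcript stability and expression, and an SV40 polyadenylation signal lies beyond it, although it is annotated on the opposite strand. The expression unit is flanked by short β-globin insulator elements and by bacterial and T7 terminators that isolate it from the rest of the backbone.

A separate SV40 early promoter–neo–bGH poly(A) cassette permits G418 selection in mammalian cells. In E. coli the plasmid is maintained through a high-copy ColE1/pUC-type origin and selected by ampicillin resistance.

The stated purpose is to supply the Q493R spike as the envelope protein for pseudovirus production. The associated work concerns escape of evolving SARS-CoV-2 variants from mRNA vaccine-induced antibody responses, so the plasmid serves to test the effect of this individual mutation. The record does not specify the packaging system with which it is paired.
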