Addgene plasmid #212473: pTwist-SARS-CoV-2 Spike-deltaC18 Q493R (CGA)
Purpose: Encodes SARS-CoV-2 spike Q493R for pseudovirus production
Depositing lab: Alejandro Balazs. Depositing organization: Massachusetts General Hospital. Publication: Ongoing evolution of SARS-CoV-2 drives escape from mRNA vaccine-induced humoral immunity. Roederer AL, Cao Y, Denis KS, Sheehan ML, Li CJ, Lam EC, Gregory DJ, Poznansky MC, Iafrate AJ, Canaday DH, Gravenstein S, Garcia-Beltran WF, Balazs AB. medRxiv [Preprint]. 2024 Mar 7:2024.03.05.24303815. doi: 10.1101/2024.03.05.24303815. PubMed 38496628.
Backbone
  Vector backbone: pTwist-CMV-BetaGlobin-WPRE-Neo
  Backbone manufacturer: Twist
  Vector type: Mammalian Expression
Growth in bacteria
  Bacterial resistance: Ampicillin, 100 μg/mL
  Growth temperature: 37°C
  Growth strain: DH5alpha
  Copy number: High Copy
Gene/Insert
  Gene/Insert name: SARS-CoV-2 Spike Q493R
  Species: Severe acute respiratory syndrome coronavirus 2
  Mutation: Q493R
  Entrez Gene: S (a.k.a. GU280_gp02, spike glycoprotein)
  Promoter: CAG
  Cloning method: Ligation Independent Cloning
Terms and licenses: Academic/Nonprofit Terms; Industry Terms: Not Available to Industry
Depositor comments: Please visit https://www.medrxiv.org/content/10.1101/2024.03.05.24303815v1 for medRxiv preprint.
How to cite: pTwist-SARS-CoV-2 Spike-deltaC18 Q493R (CGA) was a gift from Alejandro Balazs (Addgene plasmid # 212473 ; http://n2t.net/addgene:212473 ; RRID:Addgene_212473)
